>Addgene plasmid #74421 | mCherry-VP40 | addgene full sequence | sequence record 421915 | Addgene NGS Result
CAATAACCCTGATAAATGCTTCAATAATATTGAAAAAGGAAGAGTCCTGAGGCGGAAAGAACCAGCTGTG
GAATGTGTGTCAGTTAGGGTGTGGAAAGTCCCCAGGCTCCCCAGCAGGCAGAAGTATGCAAAGCATGCAT
CTCAATTAGTCAGCAACCAGGTGTGGAAAGTCCCCAGGCTCCCCAGCAGGCAGAAGTATGCAAAGCATGC
ATCTCAATTAGTCAGCAACCATAGTCCCGCCCCTAACTCCGCCCATCCCGCCCCTAACTCCGCCCAGTTC
CGCCCATTCTCCGCCCCATGGCTGACTAATTTTTTTTATTTATGCAGAGGCCGAGGCCGCCTCGGCCTCT
GAGCTATTCCAGAAGTAGTGAGGAGGCTTTTTTGGAGGCCTAGGCTTTTGCAAAGATCGATCAAGAGACA
GGATGAGGATCGTTTCGCATGATTGAACAAGATGGATTGCACGCAGGTTCTCCGGCCGCTTGGGTGGAGA
GGCTATTCGGCTATGACTGGGCACAACAGACAATCGGCTGCTCTGATGCCGCCGTGTTCCGGCTGTCAGC
GCAGGGGCGCCCGGTTCTTTTTGTCAAGACCGACCTGTCCGGTGCCCTGAATGAACTGCAAGACGAGGCA
GCGCGGCTATCGTGGCTGGCCACGACGGGCGTTCCTTGCGCAGCTGTGCTCGACGTTGTCACTGAAGCGG
GAAGGGACTGGCTGCTATTGGGCGAAGTGCCGGGGCAGGATCTCCTGTCATCTCACCTTGCTCCTGCCGA
GAAAGTATCCATCATGGCTGATGCAATGCGGCGGCTGCATACGCTTGATCCGGCTACCTGCCCATTCGAC
CACCAAGCGAAACATCGCATCGAGCGAGCACGTACTCGGATGGAAGCCGGTCTTGTCGATCAGGATGATC
TGGACGAAGAGCATCAGGGGCTCGCGCCAGCCGAACTGTTCGCCAGGCTCAAGGCGAGCATGCCCGACGG
CGAGGATCTCGTCGTGACCCATGGCGATGCCTGCTTGCCGAATATCATGGTGGAAAATGGCCGCTTTTCT
GGATTCATCGACTGTGGCCGGCTGGGTGTGGCGGACCGCTATCAGGACATAGCGTTGGCTACCCGTGATA
TTGCTGAAGAGCTTGGCGGCGAATGGGCTGACCGCTTCCTCGTGCTTTACGGTATCGCCGCTCCCGATTC
GCAGCGCATCGCCTTCTATCGCCTTCTTGACGAGTTCTTCTGAGCGGGACTCTGGGGTTCGAAATGACCG
ACCAAGCGACGCCCAACCTGCCATCACGAGATTTCGATTCCACCGCCGCCTTCTATGAAAGGTTGGGCTT
CGGAATCGTTTTCCGGGACGCCGGCTGGATGATCCTCCAGCGCGGGGATCTCATGCTGGAGTTCTTCGCC
CACCCTAGGGGGAGGCTAACTGAAACACGGAAGGAGACAATACCGGAAGGAACCCGCGCTATGACGGCAA
TAAAAAGACAGAATAAAACGCACGGTGTTGGGTCGTTTGTTCATAAACGCGGGGTTCGGTCCCAGGGCTG
GCACTCTGTCGATACCCCACCGAGACCCCATTGGGGCCAATACGCCCGCGTTTCTTCCTTTTCCCCACCC
CACCCCCCAAGTTCGGGTGAAGGCCCAGGGCTCGCAGCCAACGTCGGGGCGGCAGGCCCTGCCATAGCCT
CAGGTTACTCATATATACTTTAGATTGATTTAAAACTTCATTTTTAATTTAAAAGGATCTAGGTGAAGAT
CCTTTTTGATAATCTCATGACCAAAATCCCTTAACGTGAGTTTTCGTTCCACTGAGCGTCAGACCCCGTA
GAAAAGATCAAAGGATCTTCTTGAGATCCTTTTTTTCTGCGCGTAATCTGCTGCTTGCAAACAAAAAAAC
CACCGCTACCAGCGGTGGTTTGTTTGCCGGATCAAGAGCTACCAACTCTTTTTCCGAAGGTAACTGGCTT
CAGCAGAGCGCAGATACCAAATACTGTTCTTCTAGTGTAGCCGTAGTTAGGCCACCACTTCAAGAACTCT
GTAGCACCGCCTACATACCTCGCTCTGCTAATCCTGTTACCAGTGGCTGCTGCCAGTGGCGATAAGTCGT
GTCTTACCGGGTTGGACTCAAGACGATAGTTACCGGATAAGGCGCAGCGGTCGGGCTGAACGGGGGGTTC
GTGCACACAGCCCAGCTTGGAGCGAACGACCTACACCGAACTGAGATACCTACAGCGTGAGCTATGAGAA
AGCGCCACGCTTCCCGAAGGGAGAAAGGCGGACAGGTATCCGGTAAGCGGCAGGGTCGGAACAGGAGAGC
GCACGAGGGAGCTTCCAGGGGGAAACGCCTGGTATCTTTATAGTCCTGTCGGGTTTCGCCACCTCTGACT
TGAGCGTCGATTTTTGTGATGCTCGTCAGGGGGGCGGAGCCTATGGAAAAACGCCAGCAACGCGGCCTTT
TTACGGTTCCTGGCCTTTTGCTGGCCTTTTGCTCACATGTTCTTTCCTGCGTTATCCCCTGATTCTGTGG
ATAACCGTATTACCGCCATGCATTAGTTATTAATAGTAATCAATTACGGGGTCATTAGTTCATAGCCCAT
ATATGGAGTTCCGCGTTACATAACTTACGGTAAATGGCCCGCCTGGCTGACCGCCCAACGACCCCCGCCC
ATTGACGTCAATAATGACGTATGTTCCCATAGTAACGCCAATAGGGACTTTCCATTGACGTCAATGGGTG
GAGTATTTACGGTAAACTGCCCACTTGGCAGTACATCAAGTGTATCATATGCCAAGTACGCCCCCTATTG
ACGTCAATGACGGTAAATGGCCCGCCTGGCATTATGCCCAGTACATGACCTTATGGGACTTTCCTACTTG
GCAGTACATCTACGTATTAGTCATCGCTATTACCATGGTGATGCGGTTTTGGCAGTACATCAATGGGCGT
GGATAGCGGTTTGACTCACGGGGATTTCCAAGTCTCCACCCCATTGACGTCAATGGGAGTTTGTTTTGGC
ACCAAAATCAACGGGACTTTCCAAAATGTCGTAACAACTCCGCCCCATTGACGCAAATGGGCGGTAGGCG
TGTACGGTGGGAGGTCTATATAAGCAGAGCTGGTTTAGTGAACCGTCAGATCCGCTAGCGCTACCGGTCG
CCACCATGGTGAGCAAGGGCGAGGAGGATAACATGGCCATCATCAAGGAGTTCATGCGCTTCAAGGTGCA
CATGGAGGGCTCCGTGAACGGCCACGAGTTCGAGATCGAGGGCGAGGGCGAGGGCCGCCCCTACGAGGGC
ACCCAGACCGCCAAGCTGAAGGTGACCAAGGGTGGCCCCCTGCCCTTCGCCTGGGACATCCTGTCCCCTC
AGTTCATGTACGGCTCCAAGGCCTACGTGAAGCACCCCGCCGACATCCCCGACTACTTGAAGCTGTCCTT
CCCCGAGGGCTTCAAGTGGGAGCGCGTGATGAACTTCGAGGACGGCGGCGTGGTGACCGTGACCCAGGAC
TCCTCCCTGCAGGACGGCGAGTTCATCTACAAGGTGAAGCTGCGCGGCACCAACTTCCCCTCCGACGGCC
CCGTAATGCAGAAGAAGACCATGGGCTGGGAGGCCTCCTCCGAGCGGATGTACCCCGAGGACGGCGCCCT
GAAGGGCGAGATCAAGCAGAGGCTGAAGCTGAAGGACGGCGGCCACTACGACGCTGAGGTCAAGACCACC
TACAAGGCCAAGAAGCCCGTGCAGCTGCCCGGCGCCTACAACGTCAACATCAAGTTGGACATCACCTCCC
ACAACGAGGACTACACCATCGTGGAACAGTACGAACGCGCCGAGGGCCGCCACTCCACCGGCGGCATGGA
CGAGCTGTACAAGTCCGGACTCAGATCTCCGGAATTCGCCATGAGGCGGGTTATATTGCCTACTGCTCCT
CCTGAATATATGGAGGCCATATACCCTGTCAGGTCAAATTCAACAATTGCTAGAGGTGGCAACAGCAATA
CAGGCTTCCTGACACCGGAGTCAGTCAATGGGGACACTCCATCGAATCCACTCAGGCCAATTGCCGATGA
CACCATCGACCATGCCAGCCACACACCAGGCAGTGTGTCATCAGCATTCATCCTTGAAGCTATGGTGAAT
GTCATATCGGGCCCCAAAGTGCTAATGAAGCAAATTCCAATTTGGCTTCCTCTAGGTGTCGCTGATCAAA
AGACCTACAGCTTTGACTCAACTACGGCCGCCATCATGCTTGCTTCATACACTATCACCCATTTCGGCAA
GGCAACCAATCCACTTGTCAGAGTCAATCGGCTGGGTCCTGGAATCCCGGATCATCCCCTCAGGCTCCTG
CGAATTGGAAACCAGGCTTTCCTCCAGGAGTTCGTTCTTCCGCCAGTCCAACTACCCCAGTATTTCACCT
TTGATTTGACAGCACTCAAACTGATCACCCAACCACTGCCTGCTGCAACATGGACCGATGACACTCCAAC
AGGATCAAATGGAGCGTTGCGTCCAGGAATTTCATTTCATCCAAAACTTCGCCCCATTCTTTTACCCAAC
AAAAGTGGGAAGAAGGGGAACAGTGCCGATCTAACATCTCCGGAGAAAATCCAAGCAATAATGACTTCAC
TCCAGGACTTTAAGATCGTTCCAATTGATCCAACCAAAAATATCATGGGAATCGAAGTGCCAGAAACTCT
GGTCCACAAGCTGACCGGTAAGAAGGTGACTTCTAAAAATGGACAACCAATCATCCCTGTTCTTTTGCCA
AAGTACATTGGGTTGGACCCGGTGGCTCCAGGAGACCTCACCATGGTAATCACACAGGATTGTGACACGT
GTCATTCTCCTGCAAGTCTTCCAGCTGTGATTGAGAAGTAACTCGTCGACGGTACCGCGGGCCCGGGATC
CACCGGATCTAGATAACTGATCATAATCAGCCATACCACATTTGTAGAGGTTTTACTTGCTTTAAAAAAC
CTCCCACACCTCCCCCTGAACCTGAAACATAAAATGAATGCAATTGTTGTTGTTAACTTGTTTATTGCAG
CTTATAATGGTTACAAATAAAGCAATAGCATCACAAATTTCACAAATAAAGCATTTTTTTCACTGCATTC
TAGTTGTGGTTTGTCCAAACTCATCAATGTATCTTAACGCGTAAATTGTAAGCGTTAATATTTTGTTAAA
ATTCGCGTTAAATTTTTGTTAAATCAGCTCATTTTTTAACCAATAGGCCGAAATCGGCAAAATCCCTTAT
AAATCAAAAGAATAGACCGAGATAGGGT
[37 nt withheld, positions 5279-5315]
AAAGAACGTGGACTCCAACGTCAAAGG
[49 nt withheld, positions 5343-5391]
T
[91 nt withheld, positions 5393-5483]
G
[124 nt withheld, positions 5485-5608]
CAGGTGGCACTTTTCGGGGAAATGTGCGCGGAACCCCTATTTGTTTATTTTTCTAAATACATTCAAATAT
GTATCCGCTCATGAGA
Features (pLannotate 1.2.2; 15 found; start..end, strand, type, name):
     47..404     +  promoter       SV40 promoter: SV40 enhancer and early promoter
    439..1233    +  CDS            NeoR/KanR: aminoglycoside phosphotransferase from Tn5; aph(3')-II (or nptII); confers resistance to neomycin, kanamycin, and G418 (Geneticin®)
   1254..1406    +  CDS            ble (fragment): BLE_KLEPN - Experimental evidence at protein level: Swiss-Prot protein existence level 1. Binding protein with a strong affinity to the bleomycin family of antibiotics. Binds to CL990; an antimitotic-antibiotic compound. From Klebsiella pneumoniae.
   1465..1512    +  polyA_signal   HSV TK poly(A) signal: herpes simplex virus thymidine kinase polyadenylation signal (Cole and Stacy, 1985)
   1603..1619    -  polyA_signal   bGH poly(A) signal (fragment): bovine growth hormone polyadenylation signal
   1841..2429    +  rep_origin     ori: high-copy-number ColE1/pMB1/pBR322/pUC origin of replication
   2604..2907    +  enhancer       CMV enhancer: human cytomegalovirus immediate early enhancer
   2908..3111    +  promoter       CMV promoter: human cytomegalovirus (CMV) immediate early promoter
   3156..3863    +  CDS            mCherry: mCherry is a basic (constitutively fluorescent) red fluorescent protein published in 2004, derived from Discosoma sp.. It is reported to be a very rapidly-maturing monomer with low acid sensitivity.
   3891..4868    +  CDS            VP40: VP40_EBOZ5 - Experimental evidence at protein level: Swiss-Prot protein existence level 1. Plays an essential role virus particle assembly and budding. Acts by interacting with viral ribonucleocapsid and host members of the ESCRT (endosomal sorting complex required for transport) system such as host VPS4, PDCD6IP/ALIX, NEDD4 or TGS101. The interaction with host E3 ubiquitin ligase SMURF2 also facilitates virus budding. May play a role in immune cell dysfunction by being packaged into exosomes that can decrease the viability of recipient cells (via RNAi suppression and exosome-bystander apoptos
   4875..4901    +  misc_feature   MCS (fragment): multiple cloning site
   4918..5002    +  CDS            large T antigen (fragment): large T antigen from SV40 (simian virus 40)
   5025..5146    +  polyA_signal   SV40 poly(A) signal: SV40 polyadenylation signal
   5180..5608    -  rep_origin     f1 ori (sequence partly withheld): f1 bacteriophage origin of replication; arrow indicates direction of (+) strand synthesis
   5635..45      +  promoter       AmpR promoter (across the origin): bla
