[The description below was written by a language model from this plasmid's Addgene catalogue record and pLannotate feature annotations shown in this document.]
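Description:
mCherry-VP40 is a mammalian expression plasmid built on the Clontech pmCherry-C1 backbone that produces the Ebolavirus matrix protein VP40 fused at its N terminus to the red fluorescent protein mCherry. The sequenced record is about 5.7 kb. Transcription of the fusion is driven by the human cytomegalovirus immediate-early enhancer and promoter. The mCherry coding sequence is followed after a short linker by the VP40 open reading frame, which the annotation matches to Zaire ebolavirus VP40 and which was inserted between the BglII and SalI sites of the polylinker. A remnant of the multiple cloning site and an SV40 polyadenylation signal lie downstream. A few small fragment hits in the annotation (ble, bGH poly(A), SV40 large T antigen) appear to be backbone remnants rather than functional parts.

The plasmid replicates at high copy in E. coli from a ColE1/pUC-type origin and also carries an f1 phage origin. A single Tn5 aminoglycoside phosphotransferase gene serves as a dual marker. A bacterial bla-type promoter upstream gives kanamycin resistance in bacteria, while the SV40 enhancer/early promoter and an HSV TK polyadenylation signal allow G418 selection of transfected mammalian cells.

VP40 drives filovirus particle assembly and budding, in part by engaging the host ESCRT machinery, so a fluorescent VP40 fusion allows the protein, and particles that incorporate it, to be followed by fluorescence. The record states only mammalian expression as the purpose, though the associated publication concerns Ebola virus entry and its inhibition, which is consistent with use in entry-type assays.
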