Addgene plasmid #74421: mCherry-VP40
Purpose: Mammalian expression of Ebolavirus matrix protein VP40 with an mCherry fusion
Depositing lab: Judith White. Depositing organization: University of Virginia. Publication: Multiple cationic amphiphiles induce a Niemann-Pick C phenotype and inhibit Ebola virus entry and infection. Shoemaker CJ, Schornberg KL, Delos SE, Scully C, Pajouhesh H, Olinger GG, Johansen LM, White JM. PLoS One. 2013;8(2):e56265. doi: 10.1371/journal.pone.0056265. Epub 2013 Feb 18. PONE-D-12-34225 PubMed 23441171.
Backbone
  Vector backbone: pmCherry-C1
  Backbone manufacturer: Clontech
  Backbone size w/o insert (bp): 4722
  Vector type: Mammalian Expression
  Selectable markers: Neomycin (select with G418)
Growth in bacteria
  Bacterial resistance: Kanamycin, 50 μg/mL
  Growth temperature: 37°C
  Growth strain: DH5alpha
  Copy number: High Copy
Gene/Insert
  Gene/Insert name: VP40
  Promoter: CMV
  Tag / fusion protein: mCherry (N terminal on backbone)
  Cloning method: Restriction Enzyme; 5′ cloning site Bgl II (unknown if destroyed); 3′ cloning site Sal I (unknown if destroyed)
  Sequencing primers: 5′ mCherry-F; 3′ pEGFP-R
Terms and licenses: Academic/Nonprofit Terms; Industry Terms: Not Available to Industry
How to cite: mCherry-VP40 was a gift from Judith White (Addgene plasmid # 74421 ; http://n2t.net/addgene:74421 ; RRID:Addgene_74421)
